Addgene plasmid #228182: SP_G2
Purpose: Plasmid contains the secretion signal peptide sequence of the yeast PRY1 gene for use in Combinatorial Golden Gate Assembly (BsaI restriction sites).
Depositing lab: Joseph Brock. Depositing organization: Australian National University. Publication: High-throughput optimisation of protein secretion in yeast via an engineered biosensor. Cleaver A, Luo R, Smith OB, Murphy L, Schwessinger B, Brock J. Trends Biotechnol. 2025 Apr;43(4):838-867. doi: 10.1016/j.tibtech.2024.11.010. Epub 2024 Dec 13. PubMed 39674781.
Backbone
  Vector backbone: pYTK001
  Backbone manufacturer: John Dueber, Addgene plasmid #65108
  Vector type: Synthetic Biology
Growth in bacteria
  Bacterial resistance: Chloramphenicol, 25 μg/mL
  Growth temperature: 37°C
  Growth strain: DH5alpha
  Copy number: High Copy
Gene/Insert
  Gene/Insert name: sp_P47032_PRY1_YEAST:0-19 (alt name: Uniprot: P47032)
  Species: S. cerevisiae (budding yeast)
  Cloning method: Golden Gate
Terms and licenses: Academic/Nonprofit Terms; Industry Terms: Not Available to Industry
Depositor comments: Signal peptides direct recombinant protein secretion in yeast. Codon optimised for expression in S. cerevisiae. This part is designed for use with components from the MoClo Yeast Toolkit (Lee et al. 2015). This insert is a 3a* component, see Williams et al. 2024 for more detail.
How to cite: SP_G2 was a gift from Joseph Brock (Addgene plasmid # 228182 ; http://n2t.net/addgene:228182 ; RRID:Addgene_228182)
