[The description below was written by a language model from this plasmid's Addgene catalogue record and pLannotate feature annotations shown in this document.]
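Description:
SP_G2 is a small (about 1.7 kb) part-storage plasmid built on the pYTK001 entry vector of the MoClo Yeast Toolkit, classed as a synthetic biology vector. It is not itself an expression construct: it carries no yeast promoter, terminator, yeast replication origin or yeast selection marker, and exists to hold a single standardised DNA part for later assembly. Propagation is in E. coli, using a high-copy ColE1/pUC-type origin and a chloramphenicol acetyltransferase (cat) gene driven by its native cat promoter for chloramphenicol selection. A minimal lambda t0 terminator lies between the marker cassette and the insert, downstream of cat in its direction of transcription.

The payload is a short coding fragment annotated as the N-terminus of Saccharomyces cerevisiae PRY1, a secreted protein involved in sterol and lipid export. According to the record, this corresponds to the PRY1 secretion signal peptide (roughly the first 19 residues), codon optimised for budding yeast. The part is released with BsaI for combinatorial Golden Gate assembly, and the depositor describes it as a "3a*" component, meaning it occupies a modified version of the toolkit's N-terminal coding position so that it can be fused in frame upstream of a protein of interest. The BsaI sites and overhangs are not annotated in the feature table.

In use, the part is combined with promoters, coding sequences, terminators and yeast backbone modules from the toolkit to build expression cassettes in which the signal peptide directs a recombinant protein into the yeast secretory pathway. It appears to be one member of a set of signal peptide parts intended for screening different leaders to optimise protein secretion.
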