Features (pLannotate 1.2.2; 5 found; start..end, strand, type, name):
     11..73      +  CDS            PRY1 (fragment): PRY1_YEAST - Experimental evidence at protein level: Swiss-Prot protein existence level 1. Secreted protein required for efficient export of lipids such as acetylated sterols. Acts in detoxification of hydrophobic compounds. From Saccharomyces cerevisiae (strain ATCC 204508 / S288c) (Baker's yeast).
     87..121     -  terminator     lambda t0 terminator: minimal transcription terminator from phage lambda (Scholtissek and Grosse, 1987)
    195..851     -  CDS            cat: CAT_ECOLX - Experimental evidence at protein level: Swiss-Prot protein existence level 1. This enzyme is an effector of chloramphenicol resistance in bacteria. From Escherichia coli. This protein is used as a marker in many commonly used cloning vectors, such as pACYC184.
    852..949     -  promoter       cat promoter: promoter of the E. coli cat gene encoding chloramphenicol acetyltransferase
   1033..1621    +  rep_origin     ori: high-copy-number ColE1/pMB1/pBR322/pUC origin of replication
>Addgene plasmid #228182 | SP_G2 | addgene full sequence | sequence record 452516 | Addgene NGS Result
TCGGTCTCATATGAAACTAAGCAAGCTGAGTATTTTAACCAGTGCCCTAGCTACGTCAGCGTTAGCCGCC
CCTTGAGACCAGACCAATAAAAAACGCCCGGCGGCAACCGAGCGTTCTGAACAAATCCAGATGGAGTTCT
GAGGTCATTACTGGATCTATCAACAGGAGTCCAAGCGAGCTCGATATCAAATTACGCCCCGCCCTGCCAC
TCATCGCAGTACTGTTGTAATTCATTAAGCATTCTGCCGACATGGAAGCCATCACAAACGGCATGATGAA
CCTGAATCGCCAGCGGCATCAGCACCTTGTCGCCTTGCGTATAATATTTGCCCATGGTGAAAACGGGGGC
GAAGAAGTTGTCCATATTGGCCACGTTTAAATCAAAACTGGTGAAACTCACCCAGGGATTGGCTGAAACG
AAAAACATATTCTCAATAAACCCTTTAGGGAAATAGGCCAGGTTTTCACCGTAACACGCCACATCTTGCG
AATATATGTGTAGAAACTGCCGGAAATCGTCGTGGTATTCACTCCAGAGCGATGAAAACGTTTCAGTTTG
CTCATGGAAAACGGTGTAACAAGGGTGAACACTATCCCATATCACCAGCTCACCGTCTTTCATTGCCATA
CGAAATTCCGGATGAGCATTCATCAGGCGGGCAAGAATGTGAATAAAGGCCGGATAAAACTTGTGCTTAT
TTTTCTTTACGGTCTTTAAAAAGGCCGTAATATCCAGCTGAACGGTCTGGTTATAGGTACATTGAGCAAC
TGACTGAAATGCCTCAAAATGTTCTTTACGATGCCATTGGGATATATCAACGGTGGTATATCCAGTGATT
TTTTTCTCCATTTTAGCTTCCTTAGCTCCTGAAAATCTCGATAACTCAAAAAATACGCCCGGTAGTGATC
TTATTTCATTATGGTGAAAGTTGGAACCTCTTACGTGCCCGATCAATCATGACCAAAATCCCTTAACGTG
AGTTTTCGTTCCACTGAGCGTCAGACCCCGTAGAAAAGATCAAAGGATCTTCTTGAGATCCTTTTTTTCT
GCGCGTAATCTGCTGCTTGCAAACAAAAAAACCACCGCTACCAGCGGTGGTTTGTTTGCCGGATCAAGAG
CTACCAACTCTTTTTCCGAAGGTAACTGGCTTCAGCAGAGCGCAGATACCAAATACTGTTCTTCTAGTGT
AGCCGTAGTTAGGCCACCACTTCAAGAACTCTGTAGCACCGCCTACATACCTCGCTCTGCTAATCCTGTT
ACCAGTGGCTGCTGCCAGTGGCGATAAGTCGTGTCTTACCGGGTTGGACTCAAGACGATAGTTACCGGAT
AAGGCGCAGCGGTCGGGCTGAACGGGGGGTTCGTGCACACAGCCCAGCTTGGAGCGAACGACCTACACCG
AACTGAGATACCTACAGCGTGAGCTATGAGAAAGCGCCACGCTTCCCGAAGGGAGAAAGGCGGACAGGTA
TCCGGTAAGCGGCAGGGTCGGAACAGGAGAGCGCACGAGGGAGCTTCCAGGGGGAAACGCCTGGTATCTT
TATAGTCCTGTCGGGTTTCGCCACCTCTGACTTGAGCGTCGATTTTTGTGATGCTCGTCAGGGGGGCGGA
GCCTATGGAAAAACGCCAGCAACGCGGCCTTTTTACGGTTCCTGGCCTTTTGCTGGCCTTTTGCTCACAT
GTTCTTTCCTGCGTTATCCCCTGATTCTGTGGATAACCGTAG
